Addgene plasmid #202947: Salsa-BC106-P2A10
Purpose: Expression of barcoded reporter plasmid for PRESTO-Salsa; EGFP/BC106
Depositing lab: Noah Palm. Depositing organization: Yale University. Publication: Highly multiplexed bioactivity screening reveals human and microbiota metabolome-GPCRome interactions. Chen H, Rosen CE, Gonzalez-Hernandez JA, Song D, Potempa J, Ring AM, Palm NW. Cell. 2023 Jul 6;186(14):3095-3110.e19. doi: 10.1016/j.cell.2023.05.024. Epub 2023 Jun 14. PubMed 37321219.
Backbone
  Vector backbone: pCER206
  Vector type: Mammalian Expression
Growth in bacteria
  Bacterial resistance: Ampicillin, 100 μg/mL
  Growth temperature: 37°C
  Growth strain: DH5alpha
  Copy number: High Copy
Gene/Insert
  Gene/Insert name: EGFP/BC106
  Species: Synthetic
  Insert size (bp): 730
  Promoter: Tet Response Element (TRE)
  Cloning method: Restriction Enzyme; 5′ cloning site BsrGI (not destroyed); 3′ cloning site HindIII (not destroyed)
  Sequencing primers: 5′ Custom primer (GAAGCGCGATCACATGG)
Terms and licenses: Academic/Nonprofit Terms; Industry Terms: Not Available to Industry
How to cite: Salsa-BC106-P2A10 was a gift from Noah Palm (Addgene plasmid # 202947 ; http://n2t.net/addgene:202947 ; RRID:Addgene_202947)
