[The description below was written by a language model from this plasmid's Addgene catalogue record and pLannotate feature annotations shown in this document.]
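Description:
Salsa-BC106-P2A10 is a 5.1 kb mammalian expression plasmid built on the pCER206 backbone. It serves as one member of a set of barcoded reporter plasmids for PRESTO-Salsa, a highly multiplexed GPCR bioactivity screening approach. It is propagated in E. coli at high copy from a ColE1/pUC-type origin and selected with ampicillin through a β-lactamase gene driven by its own promoter. No mammalian selection marker is annotated. Short fragments matching lacI, SV40 large T antigen and an aminoglycoside phosphotransferase appear to be backbone remnants rather than functional genes.

The payload is a synthetic 730 bp EGFP/BC106 insert, cloned between BsrGI and HindIII sites, under control of a tetracycline response element (TRE). In the feature table the tetO array sits centrally and is flanked by two divergent minimal promoters, which suggests a bidirectional Tet-responsive layout. A TRE3G-type promoter fragment faces forward into the mammalian codon-optimized EGFP coding sequence, which is followed by a short polylinker fragment and an SV40 polyadenylation signal annotated on the opposite strand. A minimal CMV promoter faces the other way toward a polylinker fragment, a rabbit β-globin intron, a β-globin exon fragment and a β-globin poly(A) signal, with no coding sequence annotated in that arm. The barcode itself (BC106) is not annotated as a separate feature; given the cloning sites, it presumably lies just downstream of EGFP, so that it is carried on the reporter transcript.

A TRE promoter is activated by a Tet transactivator, so reporter and barcode expression would depend on transactivator activity in the cell. This allows the readout of many pooled assays to be distinguished by their barcodes, although the record does not describe the assay mechanics. The "P2A10" part of the name is not explained in the record.
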