Features (pLannotate 1.2.2; 17 found; start..end, strand, type, name):
      2..55      +  CDS            lacI (fragment): lac repressor; lacI; The lac repressor binds to the lac operator to inhibit transcription in E. coli. This inhibition can be relieved by adding lactose or isopropyl-β-D-thiogalactopyranoside (IPTG).
    388..443     -  polyA_signal   β-globin poly(A) signal: rabbit β-globin polyadenylation signal (Gil and Proudfoot, 1987)
    518..640     -  CDS            HBB: HBB_COLGU - Experimental evidence at transcript level: Swiss-Prot protein existence level 2. Involved in oxygen transport from the lung to the various peripheral tissues. From Colobus guereza (Mantled guereza) (Eastern black-and-white colobus monkey).
    644..1216    -  intron         β-globin intron: intron from rabbit β-globin gene
   1312..1343    -  misc_feature   MCS (fragment): pUC18/19 multiple cloning site
   1437..1475    -  promoter       minimal CMV promoter: human cytomegalovirus (CMV) immediate early promoter
   1493..1708    -  protein_bind   tetracycline response element (fragment): contains seven copies of the tetracycline operator tetO tetracycline repressor TetR
   1708..1753    +  promoter       TRE3GV promoter (fragment): 3rd-generation Tet-responsive promoter that can be activated by binding of Tet-On® 3G, optimized for retroviral and lentiviral vectors
   1829..1856    +  misc_feature   MCS (fragment): pBluescript multiple cloning site
   1861..2580    +  CDS            EGFP: the original enhanced GFP (Yang et al., 1996) mammalian codon-optimized
   2589..2613    +  misc_feature   MCS (fragment): pBluescript multiple cloning site
   2627..2761    -  polyA_signal   SV40 poly(A) signal: SV40 polyadenylation signal
   2784..2867    -  CDS            large T antigen (fragment): large T antigen from SV40 (simian virus 40)
   2861..3091    -  CDS            str (fragment): STR_KLEPN - Protein inferred from homology: Swiss-Prot protein existence level 3. The aminoglycoside phosphotransferases achieve inactivation of their antibiotic substrates by phosphorylation. From Klebsiella pneumoniae.
   3210..3314    +  promoter       AmpR promoter: bla
   3315..4175    +  CDS            AmpR: β-lactamase; bla; confers resistance to ampicillin, carbenicillin, and related antibiotics
   4346..4934    +  rep_origin     ori: high-copy-number ColE1/pMB1/pBR322/pUC origin of replication
>Addgene plasmid #202947 | Salsa-BC106-P2A10 | addgene full sequence | sequence record 421310 | Addgene NGS Result
AGCGCCCAATACGCAAACCGCCTCTCCCCGCGCGTTGGCCGATTCATTAATGCAGTCGAGGGATCTCCAT
AAGAGAAGAGGGACAGCTATGACTGGGAGTAGTCAGGAGAGGAGGAAAAATCTGGCTAGTAAAACATGTA
AGGAAAATTTTAGGGATGTTAAAGAAAAAAATAACACAAAACAAAATATAAAAAAAATCTAACCTCAAGT
CAAGGCTTTTCTATGGAATAAGGAATGGACAGCAGGGGGCTGTTTCATATACTGATGACCTCTTTATAGC
CAACCTTTGTTCATGGCAGCCAGCATATGGGCATATGTTGCCAAACTCTAAACCAAATACTCATTCTGAT
GTTTTAAATGATTTGCCCTCCCATATGTCCTTCCGAGTGAGAGACACAAAAAATTCCAACACACTATTGC
AATGAAAATAAATTTCCTTTATTAGCCAGAAGTCAGATGCTCAAGGGGCTTCATGATGTCCCCATAATTT
TTGGCAGAGGGAAAAAGATCGATCTCAGTGGTATTTGTGAGCCAGGGCATTGGCCACACCAGCCACCACC
TTCTGATAGGCAGCCTGCACCTGAGGAGTGAATTCTTTGCCAAAATGATGAGACAGCACAACAACCAGCA
CGTTGCCCAGGAGCTGTAGGAAAGAGAAGAAGGCATGAACATGGTTAGCAGAGGGGCCCGGTTTGGACTC
AGAGTATTTTATCCTCATCTCAAACAGTGTATATCATTGTAACCATAAAGAGAAAGGCAGGATGATGACC
AGGGTGTAGTTGTTTCTACCAATAAGAATATTTCCACGCCAGCCAGAATTTATATGCAGAAATATTCTAC
CTTATCATTTAATTATAACAATTGTTCTCTAAAACTGTGCTGAAGTACAATATAATATACCCTGATTGCC
TTGAAAAAAAAGTGATTAGAGAAAGTACTTACAATCTGACAAATAAACAAAAGTGAATTTAAAAATTCGT
TACAAATGCAAGCTAAAGTTTAACGAAAAAGTTACAGAAAATGAAAAGAAAATAAGAGGAGACAATGGTT
GTCAACAGAGTAGAAAGTGAAAGAAACAAAATTATCATGAGGGTCCATGGTGATACAAGGGACATCTTCC
CATTCTAAACAACACCCTGAAAACTTTGCCCCCTCCATATAACATGAATTTTACAATAGCGAAAAAGAAA
GAACAATCAAGGGTCCCCAAACTCACCCTGAAGTTCTCAGCTCTAGAGATATCGTCGAGGCCGCGCTAGC
GTTTAAACTGTCGACCTTAATTAAGAGATCTGCTCGAGGCGCGTCAGCTGACTAGAGGATCCCCGGGTAC
CGAGCTCGAATTCGGGGCCGCGGAGGCTGGATCGGTCCCGGTGTCTTCTATGGAGGTCAAAACAGCGTGG
ATGGCGTCTCCAGGCGATCTGACGGTTCACTAAACGAGCTCTGCTTATATAGGCCTCCCACCGTACACGC
CTACCTCGACCCGGGTACCGAGCTCGACTTTCACTTTTCTCTATCACTGATAGGGAGTGGTAAACTCGAC
TTTCACTTTTCTCTATCACTGATAGGGAGTGGTAAACTCGACTTTCACTTTTCTCTATCACTGATAGGGA
GTGGTAAACTCGACTTTCACTTTTCTCTATCACTGATAGGGAGTGGTAAACTCGACTTTCACTTTTCTCT
ATCACTGATAGGGAGTGGTAAACTCGACCTATATAAGCAGAGCTCGTTTAGTGAACCGTCAGATCGCCTG
GAGACGCCATCCACGCTGTTTTGACCTCCATAGAAGACACCGGGACCGATCCAGCCTCCGCGGCCCCGAA
TTCCTGCAGCGGCCGCTCTAGAACTAGTGGATCCCCGCGGATGGTGAGCAAGGGCGAGGAGCTGTTCACC
GGGGTGGTGCCCATCCTGGTCGAGCTGGACGGCGACGTAAACGGCCACAAGTTCAGCGTGTCCGGCGAGG
GCGAGGGCGATGCCACCTACGGCAAGCTGACCCTGAAGTTCATCTGCACCACCGGCAAGCTGCCCGTGCC
CTGGCCCACCCTCGTGACCACCCTGACCTACGGCGTGCAGTGCTTCAGCCGCTACCCCGACCACATGAAG
CAGCACGACTTCTTCAAGTCCGCCATGCCCGAAGGCTACGTCCAGGAGCGCACCATCTTCTTCAAGGACG
ACGGCAACTACAAGACCCGCGCCGAGGTGAAGTTCGAGGGCGACACCCTGGTGAACCGCATCGAGCTGAA
GGGCATCGACTTCAAGGAGGACGGCAACATCCTGGGGCACAAGCTGGAGTACAACTACAACAGCCACAAC
GTCTATATCATGGCCGACAAGCAGAAGAACGGCATCAAGGTGAACTTCAAGATCCGCCACAACATCGAGG
ACGGCAGCGTGCAGCTCGCCGACCACTACCAGCAGAACACCCCCATCGGCGACGGCCCCGTGCTGCTGCC
CGACAACCACTACCTGAGCACCCAGTCCGCCCTGAGCAAAGACCCCAACGAGAAGCGCGATCACATGGTC
CTGCTGGAGTTCGTGACCGCCGCCGGGATCACTCTCGGCATGGACGAGCTGTACAAGTAAATTTTTAAAG
GAATTCGATATCAAGCTTGTCGACCTAGTTCTAGAGGATCCAGACATGATAAGATACATTGATGAGTTTG
GACAAACCACAACTAGAATGCAGTGAAAAAAATGCTTTATTTGTGAAATTTGTGATGCTATTGCTTTATT
TGTAACCATTATAAGCTGCAATAAACAAGTTAACAACAACAATTGCATTCATTTTATGTTTCAGGTTCAG
GGGGAGGTGTGGGAGGTTTTTTAAAGCAAGTAAAACCTCTACAAATGTGGTATGGCTGATTATGATCCTG
CAAGCCTCGTCGTCCTGGCCGGACCACGCTATCTGTGCAAGGTCCCCGGCCCCGGACGCGCGCTCCATGA
GCAGAGCGCCCGCCGCCGAGGCGAAGACTCGGGCGGCGCCCTGCCCGTCCCACCAGGTCAACAGGCGGTA
ACCGGCCTCTTCATCGGGAATGCGCGCGACCTTCAGCATCGCCGGCATGTCCCCCTGGCGGACGGGAAGT
ATCCAGCTCGACCAAGCTGGCCGCGTCGAGTGAAGACGAAAGGGCCTCGTGATACGCCTATTTTTATAGG
TTAATGTCATGATAATAATGGTTTCTTAGACGTCAGGTGGCACTTTTCGGGGAAATGTGCGCGGAACCCC
TATTTGTTTATTTTTCTAAATACATTCAAATATGTATCCGCTCATGAGACAATAACCCTGATAAATGCTT
CAATAATATTGAAAAAGGAAGAGTATGAGTATTCAACATTTCCGTGTCGCCCTTATTCCCTTTTTTGCGG
CATTTTGCCTTCCTGTTTTTGCTCACCCAGAAACGCTGGTGAAAGTAAAAGATGCTGAAGATCAGTTGGG
TGCACGAGTGGGTTACATCGAACTGGATCTCAACAGCGGTAAGATCCTTGAGAGTTTTCGCCCCGAAGAA
CGTTTTCCAATGATGAGCACTTTTAAAGTTCTGCTATGTGGCGCGGTATTATCCCGTGTTGACGCCGGGC
AAGAGCAACTCGGTCGCCGCATACACTATTCTCAGAATGACTTGGTTGAGTACTCACCAGTCACAGAAAA
GCATCTTACGGATGGCATGACAGTAAGAGAATTATGCAGTGCTGCCATAACCATGAGTGATAACACTGCG
GCCAACTTACTTCTGACAACGATCGGAGGACCGAAGGAGCTAACCGCTTTTTTGCACAACATGGGGGATC
ATGTAACTCGCCTTGATCGTTGGGAACCGGAGCTGAATGAAGCCATACCAAACGACGAGCGTGACACCAC
GATGCCTGTAGCAATGGCAACAACGTTGCGCAAACTATTAACTGGCGAACTACTTACTCTAGCTTCCCGG
CAACAATTAATAGACTGGATGGAGGCGGATAAAGTTGCAGGACCACTTCTGCGCTCGGCCCTTCCGGCTG
GCTGGTTTATTGCTGATAAATCTGGAGCCGGTGAGCGTGGGTCTCGCGGTATCATTGCAGCACTGGGGCC
AGATGGTAAGCCCTCCCGTATCGTAGTTATCTACACGACGGGGAGTCAGGCAACTATGGATGAACGAAAT
AGACAGATCGCTGAGATAGGTGCCTCACTGATTAAGCATTGGTAACTGTCAGACCAAGTTTACTCATATA
TACTTTAGATTGATTTAAAACTTCATTTTTAATTTAAAAGGATCTAGGTGAAGATCCTTTTTGATAATCT
CATGACCAAAATCCCTTAACGTGAGTTTTCGTTCCACTGAGCGTCAGACCCCGTAGAAAAGATCAAAGGA
TCTTCTTGAGATCCTTTTTTTCTGCGCGTAATCTGCTGCTTGCAAACAAAAAAACCACCGCTACCAGCGG
TGGTTTGTTTGCCGGATCAAGAGCTACCAACTCTTTTTCCGAAGGTAACTGGCTTCAGCAGAGCGCAGAT
ACCAAATACTGTTCTTCTAGTGTAGCCGTAGTTAGGCCACCACTTCAAGAACTCTGTAGCACCGCCTACA
TACCTCGCTCTGCTAATCCTGTTACCAGTGGCTGCTGCCAGTGGCGATAAGTCGTGTCTTACCGGGTTGG
ACTCAAGACGATAGTTACCGGATAAGGCGCAGCGGTCGGGCTGAACGGGGGGTTCGTGCACACAGCCCAG
CTTGGAGCGAACGACCTACACCGAACTGAGATACCTACAGCGTGAGCTATGAGAAAGCGCCACGCTTCCC
GAAGGGAGAAAGGCGGACAGGTATCCGGTAAGCGGCAGGGTCGGAACAGGAGAGCGCACGAGGGAGCTTC
CAGGGGGAAACGCCTGGTATCTTTATAGTCCTGTCGGGTTTCGCCACCTCTGACTTGAGCGTCGATTTTT
GTGATGCTCGTCAGGGGGGCGGAGCCTATGGAAAAACGCCAGCAACGCGGCCTTTTTACGGTTCCTGGCC
TTTTGCTGGCCTTTTGCTCACATGTTCTTTCCTGCGTTATCCCCTGATTCTGTGGATAACCGTATTACCG
CCTTTGAGTGAGCTGATACCGCTCGCCGCAGCCGAACGACCGAGCGCAGCGAGTCAGTGAGCGAGGAAGC
GGAAG
