>Addgene plasmid #202947 | Salsa-BC106-P2A10 | depositor partial sequence | sequence record 393820 | BC106
ATTTTTAAAG
